>Addgene plasmid #200419 | pIA028 | addgene full sequence | sequence record 405382 | Addgene NGS Result
AATTCATGTAAAAGATGAGGTTGGTTCATTCTCGAAAATTACATCTGTGTTCTCAGAGCGGGGCGTGAGC
TTTGAAAAAATCCTTCAGCTGCCAATTAAAGGCCATGATGAGTTAGCTGAAATCGTAATTGTCACACATC
ATACATCAGAAGCTGATTTCAGTGATATCCTGCAAAACCTAAATGATTTGGAAGTCGTTCAAGAAGTCAA
AAGCACATATCGTGTAGAAGGGAACGGTTGGAGCTAATGTGGAAAGGACTTATCCATCAATATAAAGAAT
TTTTACCTGTAACAGATCAAACACCGGCGCTAACTTTACATGAAGGAAACACACCTCTTATTCACCTGCC
GAAGCTGTCTGAGCAGCTCGGAATTGAGCTTCATGTCAAAACGGAAGGCGTCAATCCTACGGGATCATTT
AAAGATCGCGGAATGGTTATGGCTGTGGCAAAGGCAAAAGAAGAAGGCAATGACACGATTATGTGCGCGT
CAACAGGTAACACTTCCGCTGCTGCGGCAGCATATGCAGCCCGTGCTAACATGAAATGCATTGTCATCAT
CCCGAACGGAAAAATTGCATTTGGAAAACTCGCTCAAGCTGTCATGTACGGAGCCGAGATTATCGCAATT
GACGGAAACTTTGACGATGCGCTTAAAATTGTCCGTTCCATCTGTGAGAAATCACCGATTGCCCTTGTCA
ACTCAGTCAACCCTTACCGCATTGAAGGCCAAAAAACTGCTGCCTTCGGATCGCTAGCGAATTCGAGCTC
GGTACGGGGATCCTGCGGCCGCCGTGAGCAAGGGCGAGGAGGATAACATGGCCATCATTAAGGAGTTCAT
GCGCTTCAAGGTGCACATGGAGGGGTCCGTGAACGGCCACGTGTTCGAGATCGAGGGCGAGGGCGAGGGC
CGCCCCTACGAGGGCACCCAGACCGCCAAGCTGAAGGTGACCAAGGGTGGCCCCCTGCCCTTCACCTGGG
ACATCCTGTCCCCTCAATTCATGTACGGCTCCAATGCCTACGTGAAGCACCCCGCCGACATCCCCGACTA
CTTTAAGCTGTCCTTCCCCGAGGGCTTCAAGTGGGAGCGCGTGATGAAATTCGAGGACGGCGGCGTGGTG
ACCGTGACCCAGGACTCCTCCCTGCAGGACGGTGAGTTCATCTACAAGGTGAAGCTGCGCGGCACCAACT
TCCCCTCCGACGGCCCCGTAATGCAGAAGAAGACCATGGGCTGGGAGGCCCTCTCCGAGCGGATGTACCC
CGAGGACGGCGCCCTGAAGGGCGAGGTCAAGCCGAGAGTGAAGCTGAAGGACGGCGGCCACTACGACGCT
GAGGTCAAGACCACCTACAAGGCCAAGAAGCCCGTGCAGCTGCCCGGCGCCTACAACGTCAACCGCAAGT
TGGACATCACCTCACACAACGAGGACTACACCATCGTGGAACAGTACGAACGTGCCGAGGGCCGCCACTC
CACCGGCGGCATGGACGAGCTGTACAAGTAAAGGCATGCAAGCTTGGCTGTAATTCGATAACCCTAAAGT
TATGGAAATAAGACTTAGAAGCAAACTTAAGAGTGTGTTGATAGTGCATTATCTTAAAATTTTGTATAAT
AGGAATTGAAGTTAAATTAGATGCTAAAAATTTGTAATTAAGAAGGAGGGATTCGTCATGTTGGTATTCC
AAATGCGTAATGTAGATAAAACATCTACTGTTTTGAAACAGACTAAAAACAGTGATTACGCAGATAAATA
AATACGTTAGATTAATTCCTACCAGTGACTAATCTTATGACTTTTTAAACAGATAACTAAAATTACAAAC
AAATCGTTTAACTTCTGTATTTATTTATAGATGTAATCACTTCAGGAGTGATTACATGAACAAAAATATA
AAATATTCTCAAAACTTTTTAACGAGTGAAAAAGTACTCAACCAAATAATAAAACAATTGAATTTAAAAG
AAACCGATACCGTTTACGAAATTGGAACAGGTAAAGGGCATTTAACGACGAAACTGGCTAAAATAAGTAA
ACAGGTAACGTCTATTGAATTAGACAGTCATCTATTCAACTTATCGTCAGAAAAATTAAAACTGAACATT
CGTGTCACTTTAATTCACCAAGATATTCTACAGTTTCAATTCCCTAACAAACAGAGGTATAAAATTGTTG
GGAATATTCCTTACCATTTAAGCACACAAATTATTAAAAAAGTGGTTTTTGAAAGCCATGCGTCTGACAT
CTATCTGATTGTTGAAGAAGGATTCTACAAGCGTACCTTGGATATTCACCGAACACTAGGGTTGCTCTTG
CACACTCAAGTCTCGATTCAGCAATTGCTTAAGCTGCCAGCGGAATGCTTTCATCCTAAACCAAAAGTAA
ACAGTGTCTTAATAAAACTTACCCGCCATACCACAGATGTTCCAGATAAATATTGGAAGCTATATACGTA
CTTTGTTTCAAAATGGGTCAATCGAGAATATCGTCAACTGTTTACTAAAAATCAGTTTCATCAAGCAATG
AAACACGCCAAAGTAAACAATTTAAGTACCGTTACTTATGAGCAAGTATTGTCTATTTTTAATAGTTATC
TATTATTTAACGGGAGGAAATAATTCTATGAGTCGCTTTTGTAAATTTGGAAAGTTACACGTTACTAAAG
GGAATGTAGATAAATTATTAGGTATACTACTGACAGCTTCCAAGGAGCTAAAGAGGTCCCTAGCGCCTAC
GGGGAATTTGTATCGAAGTGTGCGAACAGCTGGGGGAAGCGCCTGATGTTTTAGCGATCCCGGTCGGAAA
TGCTGGAAACATCACTGCGTACTGGAAGGGCTTCAAGGAATATCATGAGAAAAACGGCACAGGCCTTCCG
AAAATGCGCGGCTTTGAAGCTGAGGGTGCGGCGGCAATCGTGCGCAATGAAGTGATTGAAAATCCGGAAA
CAATAGCGACAGCCATTCGTATCGGAAACCCGGCAAGCTGGGACAAAGCTGTAAAGGCAGCCGAGGAATC
CAATGGGAAAATTGACGAAGTCACTGATGATGAAATCCTTCACGCATATCAGCTGATCGCCCGTGTAGAA
GGCGTGTTTGCAGAACCAGGTTCTTGCGCGTCTATCGCAGGAGTGCTGAAACAGGTGAAATCCGGAGAAA
TTCCGAAAGGCAGCAAGGTCGTAGCTGTGTTAACAGGAAACGGACTGAAAGATCCGAACACAGCGGTCGA
CATTTCAGAAATCAAGCCTGTCACATTGCCGACTGATGAAGACAGCATCCTTGAATATGTAAAAGGAGCG
GCCCGTGTATGAACGAAGCCGACATGCTGTTCTCTGTCACTGTTCCCGGAAGCACAGCTAACCTAGGCCC
CGGCTTTGATTCAGTCGGAATGGCGCTCAGCAGATATTTGAAGCTGACCGTCTTTGAAAGCGACAAATGG
TCTTTTGAGGCTGAAACAGAAACAGTCGCCGGAATTAATTCGAGCTCCTTTAACTTCCTCACCAGTAGTT
GTATCGGTACCATAAGTAGAAGCAGCAACCCAAGTAGCTTTACCAGCATCCGGTTCAACCAGCATAGTAA
GAATCTTACTGGACATCGGCAGTTCTTCGAACAGTGCGCCAACTACCAGCTCTTTCTGCAGTTCATTCAG
GGCACCGGAGAACCTGCGTGCAATCCATCTTGTTCAATCATGCGAAACGATCCTCATCCTGTCTCTTGAT
CCATGGATTACGCGTTAACCCGGGCCCGCGGATGCATATGATCAGATCTTAAGGCCTAGGTCTAGAGGAT
CGATCTGTATAATAAAGAATAATTATTAATCTGTAGACAAATTGTGAAAGGATGTACTTAAACGCTAACG
GTCAGCTTTATTGAACAGTAATTTAAGTATATGTCCAATCTAGGGTAAGTAAATTGAGTATCAATATAAA
CTTTATATGAACATAATCAACGAGGTGAAATCATGAGCAATTTGATTAACGGAAAAATACCAAATCAAGC
GATTCAAACATTAAAAATCGTAAAAGATTTATTTGGAAGTTCAATAGTTGGAGTATATCTATTTGGTTCA
GCAGTAAATGGTGGTTTACGCATTAACAGCGATGTAGATGTTCTAGTCGTCGTGAATCATAGTTTACCTC
AATTAACTCGAAAAAAACTAACAGAAAGACTAATGACTATATCAGGAAAGATTGGAAATACGGATTCTGT
TAGACCACTTGAAGTTACGGTTATAAATAGGAGTGAAGTTGTCCCTTGGCAATATCCTCCAAAAAGAGAA
TTTATATACGGTGAGTGGCTCAGGGGTGAATTTGAGAATGGACAAATTCAGGAACCAAGCTATGATCCTG
ATTTGGCTATTGTTTTAGCACAAGCAAGAAAGAATAGTATTTCTCTATTTGGTCCTGATTCTTCAAGTAT
ACTTGTCTCCGTACCTTTGACAGATATTCGAAGAGCAATTAAGGATTCTTTGCCAGAACTAATTGAGGGG
ATAAAAGGTGATGAGCGTAATGTAATTTTAACCCTAGCTCGAATGTGGCAAACAGTGACTACTGGTGAAA
TTACCTCGAAAGATGTCGCTGCAGAATGGGCTATACCTCTTTTACCTAAAGAGCATGTAACTTTACTGGA
TATAGCTAGAAAAGGCTATCGGGGAGAGTGTGATGATAAGTGGGAAGGACTATATTCAAAGGTGAAAGCA
CTCGTTAAGTATATGAAAAATTCTATAGAAACTTCTCTCAATTAGGCTAATTTTATTGCAATAACAGGTG
CTTACTTTTCTGGAGTTCTTTAGCAAATTTTTTTATTAGCTGAACTTAGTATTAGTGGCCATACTCCTCC
AATCCAAAGCTATTTAGAAAGATTACTATATCCTCAAACAGGCGGTAACCGGCCTCTTCATCGGGAATGC
GCGCGACCTTCAGCATCGCCGGCATGTCCCCCTGGCGGACGGGAAGTATCCAGCTCGAGGTCGGGCCGCG
TTGCTGGCGTTTTTCCATAGGCTCCGCCCCCCTGACGAGCATCACAAAAATCGACGCTCAAGTCAGAGGT
GGCGAAACCCGACAGGACTATAAAGATACCAGGCGTTTCCCCCTGGAAGCTCCCTCGTGCGCTCTCCTGT
TCCGACCCTGCCGCTTACCGGATACCTGTCCGCCTTTCTCCCTTCGGGAAGCGTGGCGCTTTCTCATAGC
TCACGCTGTAGGTATCTCAGTTCGGTGTAGGTCGTTCGCTCCAAGCTGGGCTGTGTGCACGAACCCCCCG
TTCAGCCCGACCGCTGCGCCTTATCCGGTAACTATCGTCTTGAGTCCAACCCGGTAAGACACGACTTATC
GCCACTGGCAGCAGCCACTGGTAACAGGATTAGCAGAGCGAGGTATGTAGGCGGTGCTACAGAGTTCTTG
AAGTGGTGGCCTAACTACGGCTACACTAGAAGGACAGTATTTGGTATCTGCGCTCTGCTGAAGCCAGTTA
CCTTCGGAAAAAGAGTTGGTAGCTCTTGATCCGGCAAACAAACCACCGCTGGTAGCGGTGGTTTTTTTGT
TTGCAAGCAGCAGATTACGCGCAGAAAAAAAGGATCTCAAGAAGATCCTTTGATCTTTTCTACGGGGTCT
GACGCTCAGTGGAACGAAAACTCACGTTAAGGGATTTTGGTCATGAGATTATCAAAAAGGATCTTCACCT
AGATCCTTTTAAATTAAAAATGAAGTTTTAAATCAATCTAAAGTATATATGAGTAAACTTGGTCTGACAG
TTACCAATGCTTAATCAGTGAGGCACCTATCTCAGCGATCTGTCTATTTCGTTCATCCATAGTTGCCTGA
CTCCCCGTCGTGTAGATAACTACGATACGGGAGGGCTTACCATCTGGCCCCAGTGCTGCAATGATACCGC
GAGACCCACGCTCACCGGCTCCAGATTTATCAGCAATAAACCAGCCAGCCGGAAGGGCCGAGCGCAGAAG
TGGTCCTGCAACTTTATCCGCCTCCATCCAGTCTATTAATTGTTGCCGGGAAGCTAGAGTAAGTAGTTCG
CCAGTTAATAGTTTGCGCAACGTTGTTGCCATTGCTGCAGGCATCGTGGTGTCACGCTCGTCGTTTGGTA
TGGCTTCATTCAGCTCCGGTTCCCAACGATCAAGGCGAGTTACATGATCCCCCATGTTGTGCAAAAAAGC
GGTTAGCTCCTTCGGTCCTCCGATCGTTGTCAGAAGTAAGTTGGCCGCAGTGTTATCACTCATGGTTATG
GCAGCACTGCATAATTCTCTTACTGTCATGCCATCCGTAAGATGCTTTTCTGTGACTGGTGAGTACTCAA
CCAAGTCATTCTGAGAATAGTGTATGCGGCGACCGAGTTGCTCTTGCCCGGCGTCAACACGGGATAATAC
CGCGCCACATAGCAGAACTTTAAAAGTGCTCATCATTGGAAAACGTTCTTCGGGGCGAAAACTCTCAAGG
ATCTTACCGCTGTTGAGATCCAGTTCGATGTAACCCACTCGTGCACCCAACTGATCTTCAGCATCTTTTA
CTTTCACCAGCGTTTCTGGGTGAGCAAAAACAGGAAGGCAAAATGCCGCAAAAAAGGGAATAAGGGCGAC
ACGGAAATGTTGAATACTCATACTCTTCCTTTTTCAATATTATTGAAGCATTTATCAGGGTTATTGTCTC
ATGAGCGGATACATATTTGAATGTATTTAGAAAAATAAACAAATAGGGGTTCCGCGCACATTTCCCCGAA
AAGTGCCACCTGACGTCTAAGAAACCATTATTATCATGACATTAACCTATAAAAATAGGCGTATCACGAG
GCCCTTTCGTCTTCAAGAATT
Features (pLannotate 1.2.2; 15 found; start..end, strand, type, name):
      2..244     +  CDS            hom (fragment): DHOM_BACSU - Also known as tdm. Experimental evidence at protein level: Swiss-Prot protein existence level 1. From Bacillus subtilis (strain 168).
    250..747     +  CDS            thrC (fragment): THRC_MYCTU - Experimental evidence at protein level: Swiss-Prot protein existence level 1. Catalyzes the gamma-elimination of phosphate from L- phosphohomoserine and the beta-addition of water to produce L- threonine. From Mycobacterium tuberculosis (strain ATCC 25618 / H37Rv).
    759..775     +  misc_feature   MCS (fragment): pUC18/19 multiple cloning site
    794..1501    +  CDS            PAmCherry: photoactivatable monomeric derivative of DsRed fluorescent protein mammalian codon-optimized
   1668..1748    +  CDS            ermC: LPRM_ENTFL - Protein predicted: Swiss-Prot protein existence level 4. This peptide is involved in the control mechanism of the synthesis of the erythromycin resistance protein. From Enterococcus faecalis (Streptococcus faecalis).
   1876..2610    +  CDS            erm: ERM_STREE - Experimental evidence at protein level: Swiss-Prot protein existence level 1. This protein produces a dimethylation of the adenine residue at position 2085 in 23S rRNA, resulting in reduced affinity between ribosomes and macrolide-lincosamide-streptogramin B antibiotics. From Streptococcus pneumoniae.
   2745..3275    +  CDS            thrC (fragment): THRC_MYCTU - Experimental evidence at protein level: Swiss-Prot protein existence level 1. Catalyzes the gamma-elimination of phosphate from L- phosphohomoserine and the beta-addition of water to produce L- threonine. From Mycobacterium tuberculosis (strain ATCC 25618 / H37Rv).
   3299..3490    +  CDS            thrB (fragment): KHSE_BACSU - Protein inferred from homology: Swiss-Prot protein existence level 3. Catalyzes the ATP-dependent phosphorylation of L-homoserine to L-homoserine phosphate. From Bacillus subtilis (strain 168).
   3473..3634    -  CDS            D20 (fragment): CAPSD_BPT5 - Experimental evidence at protein level: Swiss-Prot protein existence level 1. Major capsid protein that self-associates to form 120 hexamers and 11 pentamers, building the T=13 icosahedral capsid which about 860 Angstroms in diameter. Responsible for its self-assembly into a procapsid. The phage does not need to encode a separate scaffolfing protein because its capsid protein contains the delta domain that carries that function. The capsid gains its final stability through the reorganization of the subunits that takes place upon expansion. DNA encapsidation through the portal trig
   3645..3681    -  CDS            NeoR/KanR (fragment): aminoglycoside phosphotransferase confers resistance to neomycin, kanamycin, and G418 (Geneticin®)
   3953..4732    +  CDS            ant1: S9AD_STAAN - Also known as spc1. Experimental evidence at protein level: Swiss-Prot protein existence level 1. Mediates bacterial resistance to the antibiotic spectinomycin but not streptomycin. From Staphylococcus aureus (strain N315).
   4869..4958    -  CDS            str (fragment): STR_KLEPN - Protein inferred from homology: Swiss-Prot protein existence level 3. The aminoglycoside phosphotransferases achieve inactivation of their antibiotic substrates by phosphorylation. From Klebsiella pneumoniae.
   4982..5570    -  rep_origin     ori: high-copy-number ColE1/pMB1/pBR322/pUC origin of replication
   5741..6601    -  CDS            AmpR: β-lactamase; bla; confers resistance to ampicillin, carbenicillin, and related antibiotics
   6602..6706    -  promoter       AmpR promoter: bla
