[The description below was written by a language model from this plasmid's Addgene catalogue record and pLannotate feature annotations shown in this document.]
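Description:
pIA028 is an empty-backbone integration vector for Bacillus subtilis, built on pDG1664 and designed for making PAmCherry1 fusions for photoactivated localization microscopy (PALM). It is an E. coli shuttle-type plasmid with no Bacillus replicon annotated. In E. coli it is maintained through a ColE1/pMB1-type origin and selected with ampicillin via the bla gene and its promoter. The catalogue lists it as low copy, although the automated annotation labels the origin as a high-copy type. In B. subtilis the payload is meant to be inserted into the chromosome at the thrC locus and selected with erythromycin.

The feature table shows the integration cassette bracketed by two homology arms. The upstream arm comprises the end of hom plus a 5' portion of thrC, and the downstream arm comprises a 3' portion of thrC plus the start of thrB. The thrC fragments are matched by homology to a mycobacterial entry but lie within Bacillus context. Between the arms sit a short multiple cloning site remnant, the PAmCherry coding sequence (a photoactivatable monomeric DsRed derivative), and an erm rRNA methylase gene preceded by its regulatory leader peptide. Double crossover at thrC would therefore deliver the fusion and the erythromycin marker while disrupting thrC. A spectinomycin adenylyltransferase gene lies outside the arms in the backbone, where such a marker can help distinguish single- from double-crossover integrants, though the record does not state this use.

The tag is recorded as C-terminal, so a gene of interest is cloned into the sites upstream of PAmCherry1. No promoter driving the fusion is annotated, and the record does not state one. Small annotated fragments (phage capsid, NeoR/KanR, str) appear to be backbone remnants or spurious matches.
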