Addgene plasmid #200419: pIA028
Purpose: (Empty Backbone) thrC::(PAmCherry1 erm2),for PAmCherry1 fusions.PALM integration vector for B. subtilis. Includes PAmCherry1 photoactivatable FP with multi cloning sites (MCS) for fast and interchangeable cloning
Depositing lab: Rut Carballido-López. Depositing organization: INRAE Jouy-en-Josas. Publication: New PALM-compatible integration vectors for use in the Gram-positive model bacterium Bacillus subtilis. Altinoglu I, Carballido-Lopez R. Microbiol Spectr. 2024 Nov 4;12(12):e0161924. doi: 10.1128/spectrum.01619-24. PubMed 39494880.
Backbone
  Vector backbone: pDG1664
  Backbone size (bp): 6102
  Vector type: Bacterial Expression
  Selectable markers: Erythromycin
  Tag / fusion protein: PAmCherry1 (C terminal on backbone)
Growth in bacteria
  Bacterial resistance: Ampicillin, 100 μg/mL
  Growth temperature: 37°C
  Growth strain: DH5alpha
  Growth instructions: E. coli: 37°C and selection ampicillin 100 μg/mL B. subtilis: 30°C and selection erythromycin 0.5 μg/mL
  Copy number: Low Copy
Gene/Insert
  Cloning method: Gibson Cloning
Terms and licenses: Academic/Nonprofit Terms; Industry Terms: Not Available to Industry
Depositor comments: The PAmCherry1 sequence was amplified from pEYY133 using primers oIA008 and oIA048, then cloned into pIA023 digested with BamHI and SphI, resulting in plasmid pIA028. Please visit https://doi.org/10.1101/2023.03.16.532899 for bioRxiv preprint.
How to cite: pIA028 was a gift from Rut Carballido-López (Addgene plasmid # 200419 ; http://n2t.net/addgene:200419 ; RRID:Addgene_200419)
